Addgene plasmid #52241: pUASp YFP Rholike CA
Purpose: Drosophila expression of YFP-Rholike constitutively active mutant
Depositing lab: Matthew Scott. Depositing organization: Stanford University.
Backbone
  Vector backbone: pUASp
  Backbone size w/o insert (bp): 9939
  Vector type: Insect Expression ; Drosophila
Growth in bacteria
  Bacterial resistance: Ampicillin, 100 μg/mL
  Growth temperature: 37°C
  Growth strain: Top10
  Copy number: Unknown
Gene/Insert
  Gene/Insert name: Rholike
  Species: D. melanogaster (fly)
  Mutation: Q69L; CA mutation
  Entrez Gene: RhoL (a.k.a. Dmel_CG9366, 9366, CG9366, D-RhoL, DRhoL, DmRHO-L, Dmel\CG9366, Drac3, G, Mes1, Rac3, Rho-like, RhoL/Rac3, Rhol, anon-EST:CL1c2, rhoL, rhol, rol)
  Promoter: GAL4
  Tag / fusion protein: YFP (N terminal on backbone)
  Cloning method: Gateway Cloning
  Sequencing primers: 5′ EGFP-C; 3′ pUASp-3 (5'-AGGTTTAACCAGGGGATGCT-3')
Terms and licenses: Academic/Nonprofit Terms; Industry Terms: Not Available to Industry
How to cite: pUASp YFP Rholike CA was a gift from Matthew Scott (Addgene plasmid # 52241 ; http://n2t.net/addgene:52241 ; RRID:Addgene_52241)
