[The description below was written by a language model from this plasmid's Addgene catalogue record.]
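Description:
pUASp YFP Rholike CA is a Drosophila expression plasmid built on the pUASp backbone (about 9.9 kb without the insert), a vector type generally used for GAL4-responsive transgene expression in flies, including the female germline. In bacteria it is maintained under ampicillin selection. The record gives no feature table, so the bacterial origin, any fly transformation marker and any transposon ends are not documented here, and copy number is listed as unknown.

The payload is the D. melanogaster small GTPase gene RhoL (Rho-like, CG9366, also referred to as Rac3), introduced by Gateway recombination cloning. It is fused at its N terminus to a YFP tag supplied by the backbone. The coding sequence carries a Q69L substitution, annotated as the constitutively active (CA) mutation. In Rho- and Ras-family GTPases, changes at the equivalent catalytic glutamine typically impair GTP hydrolysis and hold the protein in its GTP-bound, signalling-competent state. The promoter is recorded as GAL4, meaning expression depends on upstream activating sequences (UAS) that are bound by the yeast GAL4 transcription factor. The fusion is therefore produced only in tissues where a GAL4 driver line is active, giving spatial and temporal control of expression.

The stated purpose is Drosophila expression of the YFP-tagged constitutively active Rholike mutant. Such a construct allows gain-of-function analysis of RhoL activity in chosen cell types, while the fluorescent tag lets the protein's expression and subcellular localisation be followed.
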