>Addgene plasmid #52241 | pUASp YFP Rholike CA | addgene partial sequence | sequence record 81543 | EGFP-C 5'-CATGGTCCTGCTGGAGTTCGTG-3'
TGGACGAGCTGTACAAGTCCGGACTCAGATCTCGAGCTCAAGCTTCGAATTCTGCAGTCGACGGTACCGC
GGGCCCGGGATCATCAACAAGTTTGTACAAAAAAGCAGGCTTAATGACGGCGAACATAACGAAGAGTCCG
CGCCCGCTGAAAATAACCATCGTGGGCGATGGCATGGTGGGCAAAACCTGCATGCTGATAACCTACACAC
GGAACGAGTTCCCCGAGGAGTACATACCCACAGTGTTCGACAATCACGCCTGCAACATAGCCGTAGATGA
TCGGGACTACAATCTGACCCTCTGGGACACTGCCGGCCTAGAGGATTACGAAAGGCTGCGCCCCCTGAGC
TATCCCAGTACCAACTGCTTCCTGTTGTGCTATTCGATCAGCAGTAGGACCTCATTCGAAAACGTGAAAA
GCAAGTGGTGGCCGGAGATCCGTCACTTCTCCGCCCACGTTCCCGTGGTTCTCGTGGGCACCAAACTGGA
CTTGCGCATTCCCAACTCGGAGAAGTTCGTGACCACACAGGAGGGAAAAAAGATGCGCAAAGAGATACAC
GCATTCAACTTGGTCGAGTGCTCCGCCAAGAAGAAGCAGAACCTGCAGCAGGTCTTCGAGGAGGCGGTTA
GAGCCGTGGAGAGGAAACCAAAGACGACGTCCAAGCAATCGTGCAAAATACTGTGAAACCCAGCTTTCTT
GTACAAAGTGGTTGATGATCCTCTAGAGTCGACCTCGAACGTTAACGTTAACGTAACGTTAACTCGAGGA
GCTTGATAACATTATACCTAAACCCATGGTCAAGAGTAAACATTTCTGCCTTTGAAGTTGAGAACACAAT
TAAGCATCCCCTGGTTAAACCTGACATTCATACTTGTTAATAGCGCCATAAACATAGCACCAATTTTCGA
AGAAATCAGTTTAAAAGCAATTTAGCAATTAGCAATTAGCAATAACTCTGCTGACTTCAAAACGA
